>Addgene plasmid #170445 | pCDH-EF1a-hSNCA | addgene full sequence | sequence record 335025 | Addgene NGS Result
ACGCGTGTAGTCTTATGCAATACTCTTGTAGTCTTGCAACATGGTAACGATGAGTTAGCAACATGCCTTA
CAAGGAGAGAAAAAGCACCGTGCATGCCGATTGGTGGAAGTAAGGTGGTACGATCGTGCCTTATTAGGAA
GGCAACAGACGGGTCTGACATGGATTGGACGAACCACTGAATTGCCGCATTGCAGAGATATTGTATTTAA
GTGCCTAGCTCGATACATAAACGGGTCTCTCTGGTTAGACCAGATCTGAGCCTGGGAGCTCTCTGGCTAA
CTAGGGAACCCACTGCTTAAGCCTCAATAAAGCTTGCCTTGAGTGCTTCAAGTAGTGTGTGCCCGTCTGT
TGTGTGACTCTGGTAACTAGAGATCCCTCAGACCCTTTTAGTCAGTGTGGAAAATCTCTAGCAGTGGCGC
CCGAACAGGGACTTGAAAGCGAAAGGGAAACCAGAGGAGCTCTCTCGACGCAGGACTCGGCTTGCTGAAG
CGCGCACGGCAAGAGGCGAGGGGCGGCGACTGGTGAGTACGCCAAAAATTTTGACTAGCGGAGGCTAGAA
GGAGAGAGATGGGTGCGAGAGCGTCAGTATTAAGCGGGGGAGAATTAGATCGCGATGGGAAAAAATTCGG
TTAAGGCCAGGGGGAAAGAAAAAATATAAATTAAAACATATAGTATGGGCAAGCAGGGAGCTAGAACGAT
TCGCAGTTAATCCTGGCCTGTTAGAAACATCAGAAGGCTGTAGACAAATACTGGGACAGCTACAACCATC
CCTTCAGACAGGATCAGAAGAACTTAGATCATTATATAATACAGTAGCAACCCTCTATTGTGTGCATCAA
AGGATAGAGATAAAAGACACCAAGGAAGCTTTAGACAAGATAGAGGAAGAGCAAAACAAAAGTAAGACCA
CCGCACAGCAAGCGGCCACTGATCTTCAGACCTGGAGGAGGAGATATGAGGGACAATTGGAGAAGTGAAT
TATATAAATATAAAGTAGTAAAAATTGAACCATTAGGAGTAGCACCCACCAAGGCAAAGAGAAGAGTGGT
GCAGAGAGAAAAAAGAGCAGTGGGAATAGGAGCTTTGTTCCTTGGGTTCTTGGGAGCAGCAGGAAGCACT
ATGGGCGCAGCGTCAATGACGCTGACGGTACAGGCCAGACAATTATTGTCTGGTATAGTGCAGCAGCAGA
ACAATTTGCTGAGGGCTATTGAGGCGCAACAGCATCTGTTGCAACTCACAGTCTGGGGCATCAAGCAGCT
CCAGGCAAGAATCCTGGCTGTGGAAAGATACCTAAAGGATCAACAGCTCCTGGGGATTTGGGGTTGCTCT
GGAAAACTCATTTGCACCACTGCTGTGCCTTGGAATGCTAGTTGGAGTAATAAATCTCTGGAACAGATTT
GGAATCACACGACCTGGATGGAGTGGGACAGAGAAATTAACAATTACACAAGCTTAATACACTCCTTAAT
TGAAGAATCGCAAAACCAGCAAGAAAAGAATGAACAAGAATTATTGGAATTAGATAAATGGGCAAGTTTG
TGGAATTGGTTTAACATAACAAATTGGCTGTGGTATATAAAATTATTCATAATGATAGTAGGAGGCTTGG
TAGGTTTAAGAATAGTTTTTGCTGTACTTTCTATAGTGAATAGAGTTAGGCAGGGATATTCACCATTATC
GTTTCAGACCCACCTCCCAACCCCGAGGGGACCCGACAGGCCCGAAGGAATAGAAGAAGAAGGTGGAGAG
AGAGACAGAGACAGATCCATTCGATTAGTGAACGGATCTCGACGGTATCGGTTAACTTTTAAAAGAAAAG
GGGGGATTGGGGGGTACAGTGCAGGGGAAAGAATAGTAGACATAATAGCAACAGACATACAAACTAAAGA
ATTACAAAAACAAATTACAAAATTCAAAATTTTATCGATACTAGTGGATCTGCGATCGCTCCGGTGCCCG
TCAGTGGGCAGAGCGCACATCGCCCACAGTCCCCGAGAAGTTGGGGGGAGGGGTCGGCAATTGAACGGGT
GCCTAGAGAAGGTGGCGCGGGGTAAACTGGGAAAGTGATGTCGTGTACTGGCTCCGCCTTTTTCCCGAGG
GTGGGGGAGAACCGTATATAAGTGCAGTAGTCGCCGTGAACGTTCTTTTTCGCAACGGGTTTGCCGCCAG
AACACAGCTGAAGCTTCGAGGGGCTCGCATCTCTCCTTCACGCGCCCGCCGCCCTACCTGAGGCCGCCAT
CCACGCCGGTTGAGTCGCGTTCTGCCGCCTCCCGCCTGTGGTGCCTCCTGAACTGCGTCCGCCGTCTAGG
TAAGTTTAAAGCTCAGGTCGAGACCGGGCCTTTGTCCGGCGCTCCCTTGGAGCCTACCTAGACTCAGCCG
GCTCTCCACGCTTTGCCTGACCCTGCTTGCTCAACTCTACGTCTTTGTTTCGTTTTCTGTTCTGCGCCGT
TACAGATCCAAGCTGTGACCGGCGCCTACTCTAGAGCTAGCGAATTCGAATTTAAATCGGATCCGCGGCC
GCATGGATGTATTCATGAAAGGACTTTCAAAGGCCAAGGAGGGAGTTGTGGCTGCTGCTGAGAAAACCAA
ACAGGGTGTGGCAGAAGCAGCAGGAAAGACAAAAGAG
[192 nt withheld, positions 2628-2819]
TTGGGCAAGAATGAAGAAGGAGCCCCACAGGAAGGAATTCTGGAAGATATGCCTGTGGATCCTGACAATG
AGGCTTATGAAATGCCTTCTGAGGAAGGGTATCAAGACTACGAACCTGAAGCCTAAGTCGACAATCAACC
TCTGGATTACAAAATTTGTGAAAGATTGACTGGTATTCTTAACTATGTTGCTCCTTTTACGCTATGTGGA
TACGCTGCTTTAATGCCTTTGTATCATGCTATTGCTTCCCGTATGGCTTTCATTTTCTCCTCCTTGTATA
AATCCTGGTTGCTGTCTCTTTATGAGGAGTTGTGGCCCGTTGTCAGGCAACGTGGCGTGGTGTGCACTGT
GTTTGCTGACGCAACCCCCACTGGTTGGGGCATTGCCACCACCTGTCAGCTCCTTTCCGGGACTTTCGCT
TTCCCCCTCCCTATTGCCACGGCGGAACTCATCGCCGCCTGCCTTGCCCGCTGCTGGACAGGGGCTCGGC
TGTTGGGCACTGACAATTCCGTGGTGTTGTCGGGGAAATCATCGTCCTTTCCTTGGCTGCTCGCCTGTGT
TGCCACCTGGATTCTGCGCGGGACGTCCTTCTGCTACGTCCCTTCGGCCCTCAATCCAGCGGACCTTCCT
TCCCGCGGCCTGCTGCCGGCTCTGCGGCCTCTTCCGCGTCTTCGCCTTCGCCCTCAGACGAGTCGGATCT
CCCTTTGGGCCGCCTCCCCGCCTGGTACCTTTAAGACCAATGACTTACAAGGCAGCTGTAGATCTTAGCC
ACTTTTTAAAAGAAAAGGGGGGACTGGAAGGGCTAATTCACTCCCAACGAAGATAAGATCTGCTTTTTGC
TTGTACTGGGTCTCTCTGGTTAGACCAGATCTGAGCCTGGGAGCTCTCTGGCTAACTAGGGAACCCACTG
CTTAAGCCTCAATAAAGCTTGCCTTGAGTGCTTCAAGTAGTGTGTGCCCGTCTGTTGTGTGACTCTGGTA
ACTAGAGATCCCTCAGACCCTTTTAGTCAGTGTGGAAAATCTCTAGCAGTAGTAGTTCATGTCATCTTAT
TATTCAGTATTTATAACTTGCAAAGAAATGAATATCAGAGAGTGAGAGGAACTTGTTTATTGCAGCTTAT
AATGGTTACAAATAAAGCAATAGCATCACAAATTTCACAAATAAAGCATTTTTTTCACTGCATTCTAGTT
GTGGTTTGTCCAAACTCATCAATGTATCTTATCATGTCTGGCTCTAGCTATCCCGCCCCTAACTCCGCCC
ATCCCGCCCCTAACTCCGCCCAGTTCCGCCCATTCTCCGCCCCATGGCTGACTAATTTTTTTTATTTATG
CAGAGGCAGAGGCCGCCTCGGCCTCTGAGCTATTCCAGAAGTAGTGAGGAGGCTTTTTTGGAGGCCTAGA
CTTTTGCAGAGACCAAATTCGTAATCATGTCATAGCTGTTTCCTGTGTGAAATTGTTATCCGCTCACAAT
TCCACACAACATACGAGCCGGAAGCATAAAGTGTAAAGCCTGGGGTGCCTAATGAGTGAGCTAACTCACA
TTAATTGCGTTGCGCTCACTGCCCGCTTTCCAGTCGGGAAACCTGTCGTGCCAGCTGCATTAATGAATCG
GCCAACGCGCGGGGAGAGGCGGTTTGCGTATTGGGCGCTCTTCCGCTTCCTCGCTCACTGACTCGCTGCG
CTCGGTCGTTCGGCTGCGGCGAGCGGTATCAGCTCACTCAAAGGCGGTAATACGGTTATCCACAGAATCA
GGGGATAACGCAGGAAAGAACATGTGAGCAAAAGGCCAGCAAAAGGCCAGGAACCGTAAAAAGGCCGCGT
TGCTGGCGTTTTTCCATAGGCTCCGCCCCCCTGACGAGCATCACAAAAATCGACGCTCAAGTCAGAGGTG
GCGAAACCCGACAGGACTATAAAGATACCAGGCGTTTCCCCCTGGAAGCTCCCTCGTGCGCTCTCCTGTT
CCGACCCTGCCGCTTACCGGATACCTGTCCGCCTTTCTCCCTTCGGGAAGCGTGGCGCTTTCTCATAGCT
CACGCTGTAGGTATCTCAGTTCGGTGTAGGTCGTTCGCTCCAAGCTGGGCTGTGTGCACGAACCCCCCGT
TCAGCCCGACCGCTGCGCCTTATCCGGTAACTATCGTCTTGAGTCCAACCCGGTAAGACACGACTTATCG
CCACTGGCAGCAGCCACTGGTAACAGGATTAGCAGAGCGAGGTATGTAGGCGGTGCTACAGAGTTCTTGA
AGTGGTGGCCTAACTACGGCTACACTAGAAGAACAGTATTTGGTATCTGCGCTCTGCTGAAGCCAGTTAC
CTTCGGAAAAAGAGTTGGTAGCTCTTGATCCGGCAAACAAACCACCGCTGGTAGCGGTGGTTTTTTTGTT
TGCAAGCAGCAGATTACGCGCAGAAAAAAAGGATCTCAAGAAGATCCTTTGATCTTTTCTACGGGGTCTG
ACGCTCAGTGGAACGAAAACTCACGTTAAGGGATTTTGGTCATGAGATTATCAAAAAGGATCTTCACCTA
GATCCTTTTAAATTAAAAATGAAGTTTTAAATCAATCTAAAGTATATATGAGTAAACTTGGTCTGACAGT
TACCAATGCTTAATCAGTGAGGCACCTATCTCAGCGATCTGTCTATTTCGTTCATCCATAGTTGCCTGAC
TCCCCGTCGTGTAGATAACTACGATACGGGAGGGCTTACCATCTGGCCCCAGTGCTGCAATGATACCGCG
AGACCCACGCTCACCGGCTCCAGATTTATCAGCAATAAACCAGCCAGCCGGAAGGGCCGAGCGCAGAAGT
GGTCCTGCAACTTTATCCGCCTCCATCCAGTCTATTAATTGTTGCCGGGAAGCTAGAGTAAGTAGTTCGC
CAGTTAATAGTTTGCGCAACGTTGTTGCCATTGCTACAGGCATCGTGGTGTCACGCTCGTCGTTTGGTAT
GGCTTCATTCAGCTCCGGTTCCCAACGATCAAGGCGAGTTACATGATCCCCCATGTTGTGCAAAAAAGCG
GTTAGCTCCTTCGGTCCTCCGATCGTTGTCAGAAGTAAGTTGGCCGCAGTGTTATCACTCATGGTTATGG
CAGCACTGCATAATTCTCTTACTGTCATGCCATCCGTAAGATGCTTTTCTGTGACTGGTGAGTACTCAAC
CAAGTCATTCTGAGAATAGTGTATGCGGCGACCGAGTTGCTCTTGCCCGGCGTCAATACGGGATAATACC
GCGCCACATAGCAGAACTTTAAAAGTGCTCATCATTGGAAAACGTTCTTCGGGGCGAAAACTCTCAAGGA
TCTTACCGCTGTTGAGATCCAGTTCGATGTAACCCACTCGTGCACCCAACTGATCTTCAGCATCTTTTAC
TTTCACCAGCGTTTCTGGGTGAGCAAAAACAGGAAGGCAAAATGCCGCAAAAAAGGGAATAAGGGCGACA
CGGAAATGTTGAATACTCATACTCTTCCTTTTTCAATATTATTGAAGCATTTATCAGGGTTATTGTCTCA
TGAGCGGATACATATTTGAATGTATTTAGAAAAATAAACAAATAGGGGTTCCGCGCACATTTCCCCGAAA
AGTGCCACCTGACGTCTAAGAAACCATTATTATCATGACATTAACCTATAAAAATAGGCGTATCACGAGG
CCCTTTCGTCTCGCGCGTTTCGGTGATGACGGTGAAAACCTCTGACACATGCAGCTCCCGGAGACGGTCA
CAGCTTGTCTGTAAGCGGATGCCGGGAGCAGACAAGCCCGTCAGGGCGCGTCAGCGGGTGTTGGCGGGTG
TCGGGGCTGGCTTAACTATGCGGCATCAGAGCAGATTGTACTGAGAGTGCACCATATGCGGTGTGAAATA
CCGCACAGATGCGTAAGGAGAAAATACCGCATCAGGCGCCATTCGCCATTCAGGCTGCGCAACTGTTGGG
AAGGGCGATCGGTGCGGGCCTCTTCGCTATTACGCCAGCTGGCGAAAGGGGGATGTGCTGCAAGGCGATT
AAGTTGGGTAACGCCAGGGTTTTCCCAGTCACGACGTTGTAAAACGACGGCCAGTGCCAAGCTG
Features (pLannotate 1.2.2; 25 found; start..end, strand, type, name):
      6..232     +  promoter       RSV promoter: Rous sarcoma virus enhancer/promoter
    233..413     +  LTR            5' LTR (truncated): truncated 5' long terminal repeat (LTR) from HIV-1
    460..585     +  misc_feature   HIV-1 Ψ: packaging signal of human immunodeficiency virus type 1
    569..907     +  CDS            HIV-1 gag (fragment): gag protein from human immunodeficiency virus 1; gag
   1078..1311    +  misc_feature   RRE: The Rev response element (RRE) of HIV-1 allows for Rev-dependent mRNA export from the nucleus to the cytoplasm.
   1688..1788    +  CDS            Rev (fragment): human immunodeficiency virus 1 (HIV-1) Rev protein; rev; enhances nuclear export of unspliced and incompletely spliced viral mRNAs
   1807..1923    +  misc_feature   cPPT/CTS: central polypurine tract and central termination sequence of HIV-1
   1966..2177    +  promoter       EF-1α core promoter: core promoter for human elongation factor EF-1α
   2190..2458    +  LTR            5' LTR (truncated): truncated 5' long terminal repeat (LTR) from human T-cell leukemia virus (HTLV) type 1
   2523..2942    +  CDS            SNCA (sequence partly withheld): SYUA_HUMAN - Also known as NACP, PARK1. Experimental evidence at protein level: Swiss-Prot protein existence level 1. Neuronal protein that plays several roles in synaptic activity such as regulation of synaptic vesicle trafficking and subsequent neurotransmitter release. Participates as a monomer in synaptic vesicle exocytosis by enhancing vesicle priming, fusion and dilation of exocytotic fusion pores (PubMed:28288128, PubMed:30404828). Mechanistically, acts by increasing local Ca(2+) release from microdomains which is essential for the enhancement of ATP-induced exocytosis (PubMed:30404828)
   2952..3540    +  misc_feature   WPRE: woodchuck hepatitis virus posttranscriptional regulatory element
   3535..3642    +  CDS            nef (fragment): NEF_SIVS4 - Experimental evidence at protein level: Swiss-Prot protein existence level 1. Interferes with TCR signaling from the cell membrane. Interacts with CD247/TCRZ (TCR zeta chain) and exert potent down- regulation of cell surface TCR/CD3 complexes. From Simian immunodeficiency virus (isolate F236/smH4) (SIV-sm) (Simian immunodeficiency virus sooty mangabey monkey).
   3667..3847    +  LTR            5' LTR (truncated): truncated 5' long terminal repeat (LTR) from HIV-1
   3919..4040    +  polyA_signal   SV40 poly(A) signal: SV40 polyadenylation signal
   4060..4227    +  promoter       SV40 promoter (fragment): SV40 early promoter
   4272..4288    -  protein_bind   lac operator: The lac repressor binds to the lac operator to inhibit transcription in E. coli. This inhibition can be relieved by adding lactose or isopropyl-β-D-thiogalactopyranoside (IPTG). lac repressor encoded by lacI
   4296..4326    -  promoter       lac promoter: promoter for the E. coli lac operon
   4341..4362    -  protein_bind   CAP binding site: CAP binding activates transcription in the presence of cAMP. E. coli catabolite activator protein
   4375..4467    -  CDS            lacI (fragment): lac repressor; lacI; The lac repressor binds to the lac operator to inhibit transcription in E. coli. This inhibition can be relieved by adding lactose or isopropyl-β-D-thiogalactopyranoside (IPTG).
   4650..5238    -  rep_origin     ori: high-copy-number ColE1/pMB1/pBR322/pUC origin of replication
   5409..6269    -  CDS            AmpR: β-lactamase; bla; confers resistance to ampicillin, carbenicillin, and related antibiotics
   6270..6374    -  promoter       AmpR promoter: bla
   6469..6504    +  CDS            rop (fragment): Rop protein, which maintains plasmids at low copy number; rop
   6606..6705    +  misc_feature   bom (fragment): basis of mobility region from pBR322
   6711..6865    -  CDS            lacZα (fragment): LacZα fragment of β-galactosidase; lacZ fragment
