[The description below was written by a language model from this plasmid's Addgene catalogue record and pLannotate feature annotations shown in this document.]
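Description:
pCDH-EF1a-hSNCA is a third-generation-style HIV-1 lentiviral transfer plasmid for constitutive expression of human alpha-synuclein (SNCA) in mammalian cells. It is built on the System Biosciences pCDH-EF1a-T2A-copGFP backbone, and it is propagated in E. coli through a high-copy ColE1/pUC-type origin with ampicillin selection (AmpR, β-lactamase). Viral genomic RNA is transcribed in packaging cells from a chimeric RSV promoter fused to a truncated 5′ LTR, which makes production independent of Tat. The genome carries the Ψ packaging signal with an adjoining gag fragment, the Rev response element for nuclear export of unspliced RNA, and the cPPT/CTS element that aids nuclear import. It ends in a truncated 3′ LTR followed by an SV40 polyadenylation signal.

The expression cassette consists of the EF-1α core promoter joined to an HTLV-1 LTR-derived segment, a common composite arrangement that boosts expression. This drives the roughly 420 bp SNCA coding sequence, cloned between NotI and SalI sites, and a WPRE immediately downstream enhances transcript stability and expression. Although the parental backbone name includes T2A-copGFP, the annotated sequence shows neither a T2A peptide nor a copGFP reporter. SNCA runs almost directly into the WPRE, so the construct appears to express untagged alpha-synuclein alone, with no fluorescent or mammalian drug-selection marker annotated. The sequenced record (6,873 nt) is also somewhat shorter than the catalogue total of 7,038 bp.

The record states the purpose only as lentiviral SNCA expression, and the associated publication concerns Parkinson's disease-linked phenotypes in human brain organoids.
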