Addgene plasmid #170445: pCDH-EF1a-hSNCA
Purpose: Lentiviral vector expressing human SNCA, under control of EF1alpha promoter.
Depositing lab: Sang-Hun Lee. Depositing organization: Hanyang University. Publication: Neurodevelopmental defects and neurodegenerative phenotypes in human brain organoids carrying Parkinson's disease-linked DNAJC6 mutations. Wulansari N, Darsono WHW, Woo HJ, Chang MY, Kim J, Bae EJ, Sun W, Lee JH, Cho IJ, Shin H, Lee SJ, Lee SH. Sci Adv. 2021 Feb 17;7(8). pii: 7/8/eabb1540. doi: 10.1126/sciadv.abb1540. Print 2021 Feb. PubMed 33597231.
Backbone
  Vector backbone: pCDH-EF1a-T2A-copGFP
  Backbone manufacturer: System Biosciences
  Backbone size w/o insert (bp): 6615
  Total vector size (bp): 7038
  Vector type: Lentiviral
Growth in bacteria
  Bacterial resistance: Ampicillin, 100 μg/mL
  Growth temperature: 37°C
  Growth strain: NEB Stable
  Copy number: High Copy
Gene/Insert
  Gene/Insert name: human SNCA (alt name: Alpha-Synuclein)
  Species: H. sapiens (human)
  Insert size (bp): 423
  GenBank ID: NM_000345.4
  Entrez Gene: SNCA (a.k.a. NACP, PARK1, PARK4, PD1)
  Promoter: EF1a
  Cloning method: Restriction Enzyme; 5′ cloning site NotI (not destroyed); 3′ cloning site SalI (not destroyed)
  Sequencing primers: 5′ GGATCTCGACGGTATCGG
Terms and licenses: Academic/Nonprofit Terms; Industry Terms: Not Available to Industry
How to cite: pCDH-EF1a-hSNCA was a gift from Sang-Hun Lee (Addgene plasmid # 170445 ; http://n2t.net/addgene:170445 ; RRID:Addgene_170445)
